Addgene plasmid #143532: TFORF1652
Purpose: Lentiviral vector for overexpressing transcription factor ORFs with unique 24-bp barcodes. Barcodes facilitate identification of transcription factors in pooled screens.
Depositing lab: Feng Zhang. Depositing organization: Broad Institute. Publication: A transcription factor atlas of directed differentiation. Joung J, Ma S, Tay T, Geiger-Schuller KR, Kirchgatterer PC, Verdine VK, Guo B, Arias-Garcia MA, Allen WE, Singh A, Kuksenko O, Abudayyeh OO, Gootenberg JS, Fu Z, Macrae RK, Buenrostro JD, Regev A, Zhang F. Cell. 2023 Jan 5;186(1):209-229.e26. doi: 10.1016/j.cell.2022.11.026. PubMed 36608654.
Backbone
  Vector backbone: pLX_TRC317
  Backbone manufacturer: Broad Institute Genetic Perturbation Platform
  Backbone size w/o insert (bp): 8264
  Vector type: Mammalian Expression, Lentiviral
  Selectable markers: Puromycin
Growth in bacteria
  Bacterial resistance: Ampicillin, 100 μg/mL
  Growth temperature: 37°C
  Growth strain: NEB Stable
  Copy number: High Copy
Gene/Insert
  Gene/Insert name: SPI1
  Species: H. sapiens (human)
  Insert size (bp): 917
  Entrez Gene: SPI1 (a.k.a. AGM10, OF, PU.1, SFPI1, SPI-1, SPI-A)
  Promoter: EF1a
  Cloning method: Unknown
  Sequencing primers: 5′ GGGTGGAGACTGAAGTTAGGCCAG; 3′ CACATAGCGTAAAAGGAGCAACATAG
Terms and licenses: Academic/Nonprofit Terms; Industry Terms: Not Available to Industry
Depositor comments: NM_001080547,ENST00000227163 . The transcription factor ORF portion of this plasmid was synthesized by Genewiz. Please test multiple small colonies in case of plasmid recombination. To make this collection available in a timely manner, a portion of this collection was not fully sequenced by Addgene. If an Addgene verified full plasmid sequence is not available, please contact us prior to placing an order to request the full sequence.
How to cite: TFORF1652 was a gift from Feng Zhang (Addgene plasmid # 143532 ; http://n2t.net/addgene:143532 ; RRID:Addgene_143532)
