[The description below was written by a language model from this plasmid's Addgene catalogue record and pLannotate feature annotations shown in this document.]
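Description:
TFORF1652 is a third-generation-style, self-inactivating lentiviral expression plasmid built on the pLX_TRC317 backbone and carrying the human transcription factor SPI1 (also known as PU.1). It belongs to a barcoded transcription factor ORF collection in which each construct carries a unique 24-bp barcode, so individual factors can be identified in pooled overexpression screens. In bacteria it is maintained through a high-copy ColE1/pUC-type origin with ampicillin resistance (AmpR, β-lactamase). An f1 origin and residual lac/T7/T3 cloning-vector elements are also present. The depositor notes that the plasmid may recombine, which is common for LTR-containing vectors.

The viral portion begins with an RSV promoter fused to a truncated HIV-1 5' LTR, which drives Tat-independent production of the genomic RNA. This is followed by the Ψ packaging signal with a gag fragment, the RRE for Rev-dependent nuclear export, and a cPPT/CTS. It ends in a ΔU3 3' LTR that inactivates the LTR promoter after integration, with an SV40 poly(A) signal downstream. Two cassettes sit within the transferred region. In the first, an SV40 early promoter/origin drives the puromycin N-acetyltransferase gene for selecting transduced mammalian cells. In the second, the strong constitutive EF-1α promoter drives the SPI1 ORF, followed by a WPRE to enhance transcript stability and expression. The feature table does not annotate the barcode. A short sequence scored as a U6 promoter fragment lies between the ORF and the WPRE, but its role is not stated in the record. The annotated SPI1 coding region is somewhat shorter than the stated insert size, so the insert presumably includes flanking sequence. The construct is intended for lentiviral overexpression of SPI1 in directed differentiation and pooled screening experiments.
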