Features (pLannotate 1.2.2; 31 found; start..end, strand, type, name):
      5..231     +  promoter       RSV promoter: Rous sarcoma virus enhancer/promoter
    232..412     +  LTR            5' LTR (truncated): truncated 5' long terminal repeat (LTR) from HIV-1
    459..584     +  misc_feature   HIV-1 Ψ: packaging signal of human immunodeficiency virus type 1
    568..931     +  CDS            HIV-1 gag (fragment): gag protein from human immunodeficiency virus 1; gag
   1077..1310    +  misc_feature   RRE: The Rev response element (RRE) of HIV-1 allows for Rev-dependent mRNA export from the nucleus to the cytoplasm.
   1687..1713    +  CDS            Rev (fragment): human immunodeficiency virus 1 (HIV-1) Rev protein; rev; enhances nuclear export of unspliced and incompletely spliced viral mRNAs
   1720..1743    +  promoter       SV40 promoter (fragment): SV40 early promoter
   1744..1815    +  promoter       SV40 promoter (fragment): SV40 enhancer and early promoter
   1839..1974    +  rep_origin     SV40 ori: SV40 origin of replication
   2020..2616    +  CDS            PuroR (fragment): puromycin N-acetyltransferase; pac from Streptomyces; confers resistance to puromycin
   2665..2782    +  misc_feature   cPPT/CTS: central polypurine tract and central termination sequence of HIV-1
   2847..2913    +  CDS            small t antigen (fragment): SV40 (simian virus 40) small t antigen
   2920..4098    +  promoter       EF-1α promoter: strong constitutive promoter for human elongation factor EF-1α
   4115..4927    +  CDS            SPI1 (sequence partly withheld): SPI1_HUMAN - Experimental evidence at protein level: Swiss-Prot protein existence level 1. Binds to the PU-box, a purine-rich DNA sequence (5'-GAGGAA- 3') that can act as a lymphoid-specific enhancer. This protein is a transcriptional activator that may be specifically involved in the differentiation or activation of macrophages or B-cells. Also binds RNA and may modulate pre-mRNA splicing (By similarity). From Homo sapiens (Human).
   4943..4996    +  promoter       U6 promoter (fragment): RNA polymerase III promoter for human U6 snRNA
   5038..5626    +  misc_feature   WPRE: woodchuck hepatitis virus posttranscriptional regulatory element
   5677..5696    +  misc_feature   cPPT/CTS (fragment): central polypurine tract and central termination sequence of HIV-1
   5698..5931    +  LTR            3' LTR (ΔU3): self-inactivating 3' long terminal repeat (LTR) from HIV-1
   6009..6130    +  polyA_signal   SV40 poly(A) signal: SV40 polyadenylation signal
   6170..6305    +  rep_origin     SV40 ori: SV40 origin of replication
   6326..6344    -  promoter       T7 promoter: promoter for bacteriophage T7 RNA polymerase
   6352..6507    +  CDS            lacZα (fragment): LacZα fragment of β-galactosidase; lacZ fragment
   6512..6940    +  rep_origin     f1 ori (sequence partly withheld): f1 bacteriophage origin of replication; arrow indicates direction of (+) strand synthesis
   6993..7097    +  promoter       AmpR promoter: bla
   7098..7958    +  CDS            AmpR: β-lactamase; bla; confers resistance to ampicillin, carbenicillin, and related antibiotics
   8129..8717    +  rep_origin     ori: high-copy-number ColE1/pMB1/pBR322/pUC origin of replication
   8900..8992    +  CDS            lacI (fragment): lac repressor; lacI; The lac repressor binds to the lac operator to inhibit transcription in E. coli. This inhibition can be relieved by adding lactose or isopropyl-β-D-thiogalactopyranoside (IPTG).
   9005..9026    +  protein_bind   CAP binding site: CAP binding activates transcription in the presence of cAMP. E. coli catabolite activator protein
   9041..9071    +  promoter       lac promoter: promoter for the E. coli lac operon
   9079..9095    +  protein_bind   lac operator: The lac repressor binds to the lac operator to inhibit transcription in E. coli. This inhibition can be relieved by adding lactose or isopropyl-β-D-thiogalactopyranoside (IPTG). lac repressor encoded by lacI
   9140..9158    +  promoter       T3 promoter: promoter for bacteriophage T3 RNA polymerase
>Addgene plasmid #143532 | TFORF1652 | addgene full sequence | sequence record 400377 | Addgene NGS Result
TTAATGTAGTCTTATGCAATACTCTTGTAGTCTTGCAACATGGTAACGATGAGTTAGCAACATGCCTTAC
AAGGAGAGAAAAAGCACCGTGCATGCCGATTGGTGGAAGTAAGGTGGTACGATCGTGCCTTATTAGGAAG
GCAACAGACGGGTCTGACATGGATTGGACGAACCACTGAATTGCCGCATTGCAGAGATATTGTATTTAAG
TGCCTAGCTCGATACATAAACGGGTCTCTCTGGTTAGACCAGATCTGAGCCTGGGAGCTCTCTGGCTAAC
TAGGGAACCCACTGCTTAAGCCTCAATAAAGCTTGCCTTGAGTGCTTCAAGTAGTGTGTGCCCGTCTGTT
GTGTGACTCTGGTAACTAGAGATCCCTCAGACCCTTTTAGTCAGTGTGGAAAATCTCTAGCAGTGGCGCC
CGAACAGGGACTTGAAAGCGAAAGGGAAACCAGAGGAGCTCTCTCGACGCAGGACTCGGCTTGCTGAAGC
GCGCACGGCAAGAGGCGAGGGGCGGCGACTGGTGAGTACGCCAAAAATTTTGACTAGCGGAGGCTAGAAG
GAGAGAGATGGGTGCGAGAGCGTCAGTATTAAGCGGGGGAGAATTAGATCGCGATGGGAAAAAATTCGGT
TAAGGCCAGGGGGAAAGAAAAAATATAAATTAAAACATATAGTATGGGCAAGCAGGGAGCTAGAACGATT
CGCAGTTAATCCTGGCCTGTTAGAAACATCAGAAGGCTGTAGACAAATACTGGGACAGCTACAACCATCC
CTTCAGACAGGATCAGAAGAACTTAGATCATTATATAATACAGTAGCAACCCTCTATTGTGTGCATCAAA
GGATAGAGATAAAAGACACCAAGGAAGCTTTAGACAAGATAGAGGAAGAGCAAAACAAAAGTAAGACCAC
CGCACAGCAAGCGGCCGCTGATCTTCAGACCTGGAGGAGGAGATATGAGGGACAATTGGAGAAGTGAATT
ATATAAATATAAAGTAGTAAAAATTGAACCATTAGGAGTAGCACCCACCAAGGCAAAGAGAAGAGTGGTG
CAGAGAGAAAAAAGAGCAGTGGGAATAGGAGCTTTGTTCCTTGGGTTCTTGGGAGCAGCAGGAAGCACTA
TGGGCGCAGCGTCAATGACGCTGACGGTACAGGCCAGACAATTATTGTCTGGTATAGTGCAGCAGCAGAA
CAATTTGCTGAGGGCTATTGAGGCGCAACAGCATCTGTTGCAACTCACAGTCTGGGGCATCAAGCAGCTC
CAGGCAAGAATCCTGGCTGTGGAAAGATACCTAAAGGATCAACAGCTCCTGGGGATTTGGGGTTGCTCTG
GAAAACTCATTTGCACCACTGCTGTGCCTTGGAATGCTAGTTGGAGTAATAAATCTCTGGAACAGATTTG
GAATCACACGACCTGGATGGAGTGGGACAGAGAAATTAACAATTACACAAGCTTAATACACTCCTTAATT
GAAGAATCGCAAAACCAGCAAGAAAAGAATGAACAAGAATTATTGGAATTAGATAAATGGGCAAGTTTGT
GGAATTGGTTTAACATAACAAATTGGCTGTGGTATATAAAATTATTCATAATGATAGTAGGAGGCTTGGT
AGGTTTAAGAATAGTTTTTGCTGTACTTTCTATAGTGAATAGAGTTAGGCAGGGATATTCACCATTATCG
TTTCAGACCCACCTCCCAACCCCGAGGGGACCCATGCATTGCATCTCAATTAGTCAGCAACCAGGTGTGG
AAAGTCCCCAGGCTCCCCAGCAGGCAGAAGTATGCAAAGCATGCGTCTCAATTAGTCAGCAACCATAGTC
CCGCCCCTAACTCCGCCCATCCCGCCCCTAACTCCGCCCAGTTCCGCCCATTCTCCGCCCCATGGCTGAC
TAATTTTTTTTATTTATGCAGAGGCCGAGGCCGCCTCGGCCTCTGAGCTATTCCAGAAGTAGTGAGGAGG
CTTTTTTGGAGGCCTAGGCTTTTGCAAAAAGCTTTCTAGAGGTACCACCGGAGCTTACCATGACCGAGTA
CAAGCCCACGGTGCGCCTCGCCACCCGCGACGACGTCCCCAGGGCCGTACGCACCCTCGCCGCCGCGTTC
GCCGACTACCCCGCCACGCGCCACACCGTCGATCCGGACCGCCACATCGAGCGGGTCACCGAGCTGCAAG
AACTCTTCCTCACGCGCGTCGGGCTCGACATCGGCAAGGTGTGGGTCGCGGACGACGGCGCCGCCGTGGC
GGTCTGGACCACGCCGGAGAGCGTCGAAGCGGGGGCGGTGTTCGCCGAGATCGGCCCGCGCATGGCCGAG
TTGAGCGGTTCCCGGCTGGCCGCGCAGCAACAGATGGAAGGCCTCCTGGCGCCGCACCGGCCCAAGGAGC
CCGCGTGGTTCCTGGCCACCGTCGGCGTCTCGCCCGACCACCAGGGCAAGGGTCTGGGCAGCGCCGTCGT
GCTCCCCGGAGTGGAGGCGGCCGAGCGCGCCGGGGTGCCCGCCTTCCTGGAGACCTCCGCGCCCCGCAAC
CTCCCCTTCTACGAGCGGCTCGGCTTCACCGTCACCGCCGACGTCGAGGTGCCCGAAGGACCGCGCACCT
GGTGCATGACCCGCAAGCCCGGTGCCAGTTAACGAATTCTAGATCTTGAGACAAATGGCAGTATTCATCC
ACAATTTTAAAAGAAAAGGGGGGATTGGGGGGTACAGTGCAGGGGAAAGAATAGTAGACATAATAGCAAC
AGACATACAAACTAAAGAATTACAAAAACAAATTACAAAAATTCAAAATTTTCGGGTTTATTACAGGGAC
AGCAGAGATCCACTTTGGCGCCGGCTCGAGGCCTGCAGGTGCAAAGATGGATAAAGTTTTAAACAGAGAG
GAATCTTTGCAGCTAATGGACCTTCTAGGTCTTGAAAGGAGTGGGAATTGGCTCCGGTGCCCGTCAGTGG
GCAGAGCGCACATCGCCCACAGTCCCCGAGAAGTTGGGGGGAGGGGTCGGCAATTGAACCGGTGCCTAGA
GAAGGTGGCGCGGGGTAAACTGGGAAAGTGATGTCGTGTACTGGCTCCGCCTTTTTCCCGAGGGTGGGGG
AGAACCGTATATAAGTGCAGTAGTCGCCGTGAACGTTCTTTTTCGCAACGGGTTTGCCGCCAGAACACAG
GTAAGTGCCGTGTGTGGTTCCCGCGGGCCTGGCCTCTTTACGGGTTATGGCCCTTGCGTGCCTTGAATTA
CTTCCACCTGGCTGCAGTACGTGATTCTTGATCCCGAGCTTCGGGTTGGAAGTGGGTGGGAGAGTTCGAG
GCCTTGCGCTTAAGGAGCCCCTTCGCCTCGTGCTTGAGTTGAGGCCTGGCCTGGGCGCTGGGGCCGCCGC
GTGCGAATCTGGTGGCACCTTCGCGCCTGTCTCGCTGCTTTCGATAAGTCTCTAGCCATTTAAAATTTTT
GATGACCTGCTGCGACGCTTTTTTTCTGGCAAGATAGTCTTGTAAATGCGGGCCAAGATCTGCACACTGG
TATTTCGGTTTTTGGGGCCGCGGGCGGCGACGGGGCCCGTGCGTCCCAGCGCACATGTTCGGCGAGGCGG
GGCCTGCGAGCGCGGCCACCGAGAATCGGACGGGGGTAGTCTCAAGCTGGCCGGCCTGCTCTGGTGCCTG
GCCTCGCGCCGCCGTGTATCGCCCCGCCCTGGGCGGCAAGGCTGGCCCGGTCGGCACCAGTTGCGTGAGC
GGAAAGATGGCCGCTTCCCGGCCCTGCTGCAGGGAGCTCAAAATGGAGGACGCGGCGCTCGGGAGAGCGG
GCGGGTGAGTCACCCACACAAAGGAAAAGGGCCTTTCCGTCCTCAGCCGTCGCTTCATGTGACTCCACGG
AGTACCGGGCGCCGTCCAGGCACCTCGATTAGTTCTCGAGCTTTTGGAGTACGTCGTCTTTAGGTTGGGG
GGAGGGGTTTTATGCGATGGAGTTTCCCCACACTGAGTGGGTGGAGACTGAAGTTAGGCCAGCTTGGCAC
TTGATGTAATTCTCCTTGGAATTTGCCCTTTTTGAGTTTGGATCTTGGTTCATTCTCAAGCCTCAGACAG
TGGTTCAAAGTTTTTTTCTTCCATTTCAGGTGTCGTGAGGCTAGCACCGCCACCATGTTACAGGCGTGCA
AAATGGAAGGGTTTCCCCTCGTCCCCCCTCAGCCATCAGAAGACCTGGTGCCCTATGACACGGATCTATA
CCAACGCCAAACGCACGAGTATTACCCCTATCTCAGCAGTGATGGGGAGAGCCATAGCGACCATTACTGG
GACTTCCACCCCCACCACGTGCACAGCGAGTTCGAGAGCTTCGCCGAGAACAACTTCACGGAGCTCCAGA
GCGTGCAGCCCCCGCAGCTGCAGCAGCTCTACCGCCACATGGAGCTGGAGCAGATGCACGTCCTCGATAC
CCCCATGGTGCCACCCCATCCCAGTCTTGGCCACCAGGTCTCCTACCTGCCCCGGATGTGCCTCCAGTAC
CCATCCCTGTCCCCAGCCCAGCCCAGCTCAGATGAGGAGGAGGGCGAGCGGCAGAGCCCCCCACTGGAGG
TGTCTGACGGCGAGGCGGATGGCCTGGAGCCCGGGCCTGGGCTCCTGCCTGGGGAGACA
[318 nt withheld, positions 4610-4927]
TAGTAATGAACTAGTCCGTAACTTGAAAGTATTTCGATTTCTTGGCTTTATATATCTTGTGGAAAGGACG
ATCTGCATTACTTGGCCAGGAGTGTACGCGTTAAGTCGACAATCAACCTCTGGATTACAAAATTTGTGAA
AGATTGACTGGTATTCTTAACTATGTTGCTCCTTTTACGCTATGTGGATACGCTGCTTTAATGCCTTTGT
ATCATGCTATTGCTTCCCGTATGGCTTTCATTTTCTCCTCCTTGTATAAATCCTGGTTGCTGTCTCTTTA
TGAGGAGTTGTGGCCCGTTGTCAGGCAACGTGGCGTGGTGTGCACTGTGTTTGCTGACGCAACCCCCACT
GGTTGGGGCATTGCCACCACCTGTCAGCTCCTTTCCGGGACTTTCGCTTTCCCCCTCCCTATTGCCACGG
CGGAACTCATCGCCGCCTGCCTTGCCCGCTGCTGGACAGGGGCTCGGCTGTTGGGCACTGACAATTCCGT
GGTGTTGTCGGGGAAATCATCGTCCTTTCCTTGGCTGCTCGCCTGTGTTGCCACCTGGATTCTGCGCGGG
ACGTCCTTCTGCTACGTCCCTTCGGCCCTCAATCCAGCGGACCTTCCTTCCCGCGGCCTGCTGCCGGCTC
TGCGGCCTCTTCCGCGTCTTCGCCTTCGCCCTCAGACGAGTCGGATCTCCCTTTGGGCCGCCTCCCCGCG
TCGACTTTAAGACCAATGACTTACAAGGCAGCTGTAGATCTTAGCCACTTTTTAAAAGAAAAGGGGGGAC
TGGAAGGGCTAATTCACTCCCAACGAAGACAAGATCTGCTTTTTGCTTGTACTGGGTCTCTCTGGTTAGA
CCAGATCTGAGCCTGGGAGCTCTCTGGCTAACTAGGGAACCCACTGCTTAAGCCTCAATAAAGCTTGCCT
TGAGTGCTTCAAGTAGTGTGTGCCCGTCTGTTGTGTGACTCTGGTAACTAGAGATCCCTCAGACCCTTTT
AGTCAGTGTGGAAAATCTCTAGCAGTACGTATAGTAGTTCATGTCATCTTATTATTCAGTATTTATAACT
TGCAAAGAAATGAATATCAGAGAGTGAGAGGAACTTGTTTATTGCAGCTTATAATGGTTACAAATAAAGC
AATAGCATCACAAATTTCACAAATAAAGCATTTTTTTCACTGCATTCTAGTTGTGGTTTGTCCAAACTCA
TCAATGTATCTTATCATGTCTGGCTCTAGCTATCCCGCCCCTAACTCCGCCCATCCCGCCCCTAACTCCG
CCCAGTTCCGCCCATTCTCCGCCCCATGGCTGACTAATTTTTTTTATTTATGCAGAGGCCGAGGCCGCCT
CGGCCTCTGAGCTATTCCAGAAGTAGTGAGGAGGCTTTTTTGGAGGCCTAGGGACGTACCCAATTCGCCC
TATAGTGAGTCGTATTACGCGCGCTCACTGGCCGTCGTTTTACAACGTCGTGACTGGGAAAACCCTGGCG
TTACCCAACTTAATCGCCTTGCAGCACATCCCCCTTTCGCCAGCTGGCGTAATAGCGAAGAGGCCCGCAC
CGATCGCCCTTCCCAACAGTTGCGCAGCCTGAATGGCGAATGGG
[124 nt withheld, positions 6512-6635]
C
[91 nt withheld, positions 6637-6727]
A
[49 nt withheld, positions 6729-6777]
CCTTTGACGTTGGAGTCCACGTTCTTT
[37 nt withheld, positions 6805-6841]
ACCCTATCTCGGTCTATTCTTTTGATTTATAAGGGATTTTGCCGATTTCGGCCTATTGGTTAAAAAATGA
GCTGATTTAACAAAAATTTAACGCGAATTTTAACAAAATATTAACGCTTACAATTTAGGTGGCACTTTTC
GGGGAAATGTGCGCGGAACCCCTATTTGTTTATTTTTCTAAATACATTCAAATATGTATCCGCTCATGAG
ACAATAACCCTGATAAATGCTTCAATAATATTGAAAAAGGAAGAGTATGAGTATTCAACATTTCCGTGTC
GCCCTTATTCCCTTTTTTGCGGCATTTTGCCTTCCTGTTTTTGCTCACCCAGAAACGCTGGTGAAAGTAA
AAGATGCTGAAGATCAGTTGGGTGCACGAGTGGGTTACATCGAACTGGATCTCAACAGCGGTAAGATCCT
TGAGAGTTTTCGCCCCGAAGAACGTTTTCCAATGATGAGCACTTTTAAAGTTCTGCTATGTGGCGCGGTA
TTATCCCGTATTGACGCCGGGCAAGAGCAACTCGGTCGCCGCATACACTATTCTCAGAATGACTTGGTTG
AGTACTCACCAGTCACAGAAAAGCATCTTACGGATGGCATGACAGTAAGAGAATTATGCAGTGCTGCCAT
AACCATGAGTGATAACACTGCGGCCAACTTACTTCTGACAACGATCGGAGGACCGAAGGAGCTAACCGCT
TTTTTGCACAACATGGGGGATCATGTAACTCGCCTTGATCGTTGGGAACCGGAGCTGAATGAAGCCATAC
CAAACGACGAGCGTGACACCACGATGCCTGTAGCAATGGCAACAACGTTGCGCAAACTATTAACTGGCGA
ACTACTTACTCTAGCTTCCCGGCAACAATTAATAGACTGGATGGAGGCGGATAAAGTTGCAGGACCACTT
CTGCGCTCGGCCCTTCCGGCTGGCTGGTTTATTGCTGATAAATCTGGAGCCGGTGAGCGTGGGTCTCGCG
GTATCATTGCAGCACTGGGGCCAGATGGTAAGCCCTCCCGTATCGTAGTTATCTACACGACGGGGAGTCA
GGCAACTATGGATGAACGAAATAGACAGATCGCTGAGATAGGTGCCTCACTGATTAAGCATTGGTAACTG
TCAGACCAAGTTTACTCATATATACTTTAGATTGATTTAAAACTTCATTTTTAATTTAAAAGGATCTAGG
TGAAGATCCTTTTTGATAATCTCATGACCAAAATCCCTTAACGTGAGTTTTCGTTCCACTGAGCGTCAGA
CCCCGTAGAAAAGATCAAAGGATCTTCTTGAGATCCTTTTTTTCTGCGCGTAATCTGCTGCTTGCAAACA
AAAAAACCACCGCTACCAGCGGTGGTTTGTTTGCCGGATCAAGAGCTACCAACTCTTTTTCCGAAGGTAA
CTGGCTTCAGCAGAGCGCAGATACCAAATACTGTTCTTCTAGTGTAGCCGTAGTTAGGCCACCACTTCAA
GAACTCTGTAGCACCGCCTACATACCTCGCTCTGCTAATCCTGTTACCAGTGGCTGCTGCCAGTGGCGAT
AAGTCGTGTCTTACCGGGTTGGACTCAAGACGATAGTTACCGGATAAGGCGCAGCGGTCGGGCTGAACGG
GGGGTTCGTGCACACAGCCCAGCTTGGAGCGAACGACCTACACCGAACTGAGATACCTACAGCGTGAGCT
ATGAGAAAGCGCCACGCTTCCCGAAGGGAGAAAGGCGGACAGGTATCCGGTAAGCGGCAGGGTCGGAACA
GGAGAGCGCACGAGGGAGCTTCCAGGGGGAAACGCCTGGTATCTTTATAGTCCTGTCGGGTTTCGCCACC
TCTGACTTGAGCGTCGATTTTTGTGATGCTCGTCAGGGGGGCGGAGCCTATGGAAAAACGCCAGCAACGC
GGCCTTTTTACGGTTCCTGGCCTTTTGCTGGCCTTTTGCTCACATGTTCTTTCCTGCGTTATCCCCTGAT
TCTGTGGATAACCGTATTACCGCCTTTGAGTGAGCTGATACCGCTCGCCGCAGCCGAACGACCGAGCGCA
GCGAGTCAGTGAGCGAGGAAGCGGAAGAGCGCCCAATACGCAAACCGCCTCTCCCCGCGCGTTGGCCGAT
TCATTAATGCAGCTGGCACGACAGGTTTCCCGACTGGAAAGCGGGCAGTGAGCGCAACGCAATTAATGTG
AGTTAGCTCACTCATTAGGCACCCCAGGCTTTACACTTTATGCTTCCGGCTCGTATGTTGTGTGGAATTG
TGAGCGGATAACAATTTCACACAGGAAACAGCTATGACCATGATTACGCCAAGCGCGCAATTAACCCTCA
CTAAAGGGAACAAAAGCTGGAGCTGCAAGC
