>Addgene plasmid #143532 | TFORF1652 | depositor partial sequence | sequence record 282726 | Insert
ACCGCCACCATGTTACAGGCGTGCAAAATGGAAGGGTTTCCCCTCGTCCCCCCTCAGCCATCAGAAGACC
TGGTGCCCTATGACACGGATCTATACCAACGCCAAACGCACGAGTATTACCCCTATCTCAGCAGTGATGG
GGAGAGCCATAGCGACCATTACTGGGACTTCCACCCCCACCACGTGCACAGCGAGTTCGAGAGCTTCGCC
GAGAACAACTTCACGGAGCTCCAGAGCGTGCAGCCCCCGCAGCTGCAGCAGCTCTACCGCCACATGGAGC
TGGAGCAGATGCACGTCCTCGATACCCCCATGGTGCCACCCCATCCCAGTCTTGGCCACCAGGTCTCCTA
CCTGCCCCGGATGTGCCTCCAGTACCCATCCCTGTCCCCAGCCCAGCCCAGCTCAGATGAGGAGGAGGGC
GAGCGGCAGAGCCCCCCACTGGAGGTGTCTGACGGCGAGGCGGATGGCCTGGAGCCCGGGCCTGGGCTCC
TGCCTGGGGAGACA
[318 nt withheld, positions 505-822]
TAGTAATGAACTAGTCCGTAACTTGAAAGTATTTCGATTTCTTGGCTTTATATATCTTGTGGAAAGGACG
ATCTGCATTACTTGGCCAGGAGTGT
