>Addgene plasmid #143532 | TFORF1652 | depositor partial sequence | sequence record 282727 | Barcode
TCTGCATTACTTGGCCAGGAGTGT
